Addgene plasmid #84114: pFGC5941-PacI-ath-STTM2939
Purpose: target miRNA2939 for destruction in Arabidopsis thaliana
Depositing lab: Guiliang Tang. Depositing organization: Michigan Technological University. Publication: Construction of short tandem target mimic (STTM) to block the functions of plant and animal microRNAs. Tang G, Yan J, Gu Y, Qiao M, Fan R, Mao Y, Tang X. Methods. 2012 Oct;58(2):118-25. doi: 10.1016/j.ymeth.2012.10.006. Epub 2012 Oct 23. PubMed 23098881.
Backbone
  Vector backbone: pFGC5941-PacI
  Backbone manufacturer: Guiliang Tang (Addgene plasmid # 44182)
  Backbone size w/o insert (bp): 8608
  Vector type: Plant Expression
  Selectable markers: Basta
Growth in bacteria
  Bacterial resistance: Chloramphenicol and Kanamycin, 25 & 50 μg/mL
  Growth temperature: 37°C
  Growth strain: DH5alpha
  Copy number: High Copy
Gene/Insert
  Gene/Insert name: STTM2939
  Species: A. thaliana (mustard weed)
  Insert size (bp): 2846
  Promoter: 2x35S
  Cloning method: Restriction Enzyme; 5′ cloning site PacI (not destroyed); 3′ cloning site PacI (not destroyed)
  Sequencing primers: 5′ CACTATCCTTCGCAAGACCCTTCC; 3′ CAACACATGAGCGAAACCCTATAA
Terms and licenses: Academic/Nonprofit Terms; Industry Terms: Not Available to Industry
Depositor comments: The insert within this plasmid contains a 2x35S promoter, STTM, T35S and CmR.
How to cite: pFGC5941-PacI-ath-STTM2939 was a gift from Guiliang Tang (Addgene plasmid # 84114 ; http://n2t.net/addgene:84114 ; RRID:Addgene_84114)
