[The description below was written by a language model from this plasmid's Addgene catalogue record and pLannotate feature annotations shown in this document.]
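Description:
pFGC5941-PacI-ath-STTM2939 is a binary T-DNA plant expression vector built on the pFGC5941-PacI backbone and designed to knock down miR2939 function in Arabidopsis thaliana by the short tandem target mimic (STTM) approach. In this approach, a short non-coding transcript carries two imperfect, cleavage-resistant miRNA binding sites joined by a spacer, and it sequesters the cognate small RNA and triggers its degradation. The backbone carries a high-copy ColE1/pUC-type origin with a bom site for propagation in E. coli. It also carries the pVS1 oriV, RepA and StaA functions, which give stable replication in Agrobacterium. Bacterial selection uses both kanamycin (backbone aphA-3 gene) and chloramphenicol, the latter encoded within the insert.

The roughly 2.8 kb insert was cloned as a PacI fragment, and both sites are retained. According to the depositor, it contains a 2x35S promoter, the STTM module, a 35S terminator and a CmR marker. The feature table agrees: a CaMV 35S fragment lies immediately upstream of a full 35S promoter across the origin of the circular map, and a CaMV poly(A) signal follows. The STTM itself is not annotated, but it presumably lies in the short gap between promoter and terminator. A chloramphenicol acetyltransferase gene, with T7 and SP6 promoters and small ori fragments nearby, appears to derive from an intermediate cloning vector and lets recombinants be selected directly. Also between the nopaline-type left and right borders are a bar gene under the mannopine synthase promoter and terminator, which confers Basta (phosphinothricin) resistance on transformed plants, and a residual OCS terminator from the parent vector. The construct is suited to Agrobacterium-mediated transformation for loss-of-function studies of miR2939.
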