Features (pLannotate 1.2.2; 27 found; start..end, strand, type, name):
      1..346     +  promoter       CaMV 35S promoter: strong constitutive promoter from cauliflower mosaic virus
    298..344     +  promoter       minimal CaMV 35S promoter: minimal 35S promoter from cauliflower mosaic virus
    507..683     +  polyA_signal   CaMV poly(A) signal: cauliflower mosaic virus polyadenylation signal
   1245..1263    -  promoter       SP6 promoter: promoter for bacteriophage SP6 RNA polymerase
   1328..1987    -  CDS            CmR: chloramphenicol acetyltransferase; cat; confers resistance to chloramphenicol
   1988..2024    -  promoter       cat promoter (fragment): promoter of the E. coli cat gene encoding chloramphenicol acetyltransferase
   2024..2052    -  promoter       tet promoter: E. coli promoter for tetracycline efflux protein gene
   2114..2282    -  rep_origin     ori (fragment): high-copy-number ColE1/pMB1/pBR322/pUC origin of replication
   2327..2707    +  promoter       MAS promoter: mannopine synthase promoter (Velten et al., 1984)
   2713..3261    +  CDS            bar: PAT_STRHY - Experimental evidence at protein level: Swiss-Prot protein existence level 1. Inactivates phosphinothricin (PPT) by transfer of an acetyl group from acetyl CoA. Can also acetylate demethylphosphinothricin but not PTT or glutamate. This enzyme is an effector of phosphinothricin tripeptide (PTT or bialaphos) resistance. From Streptomyces hygroscopicus. Introduced by genetic manipulation and expressed in glufosinate-tolerant maize by Dekalb Genetics.
   3274..3526    +  terminator     MAS terminator: mannopine synthase terminator
   3612..3636    -  misc_feature   LB T-DNA repeat: left border repeat from nopaline C58 T-DNA
   4061..4855    +  CDS            KanR: aminoglycoside phosphotransferase; aphA-3; confers resistance to kanamycin
   4942..5530    +  rep_origin     ori: high-copy-number ColE1/pMB1/pBR322/pUC origin of replication
   5716..5856    -  misc_feature   bom: basis of mobility region from pBR322
   5958..5997    -  CDS            rop (fragment): Rop protein, which maintains plasmids at low copy number; rop
   6200..6394    -  rep_origin     pVS1 oriV: origin of replication for the Pseudomonas plasmid pVS1 (Heeb et al., 2000)
   6460..7533    -  CDS            pVS1 RepA: replication protein from the Pseudomonas plasmid pVS1 (Heeb et al., 2000)
   7962..8591    -  CDS            pVS1 StaA: stability protein from the Pseudomonas plasmid pVS1 (Heeb et al., 2000)
   9151..9552    -  CDS            Y4CG_SINFN (fragment): Protein inferred from homology: Swiss-Prot protein existence level 3. From Sinorhizobium fredii (strain NBRC 101917 / NGR234).
   9892..9916    -  misc_feature   RB T-DNA repeat: right border repeat from nopaline C58 T-DNA
   9982..10136   -  CDS            lacZα (fragment): LacZα fragment of β-galactosidase; lacZ fragment
  10139..10159   -  misc_feature   MCS (fragment): pUC18/19 multiple cloning site
  10160..10867   -  terminator     OCS terminator: octopine synthase terminator
  10900..10941   -  rep_origin     ori (fragment): high-copy-number ColE1/pMB1/pBR322/pUC origin of replication
  11046..11064   +  promoter       T7 promoter: promoter for bacteriophage T7 RNA polymerase
  11133..11421   +  promoter       CaMV 35S promoter (fragment): strong constitutive promoter from cauliflower mosaic virus
>Addgene plasmid #84114 | pFGC5941-PacI-ath-STTM2939 | addgene full sequence | sequence record 167244 | Addgene NGS Result
TGAGACTTTTCAACAAAGGGTAATTTCGGGAAACCTCCTCGGATTCCATTGCCCAGCTATCTGTCACCTC
ATCGAAAGGACAGTAGAAAAGGAAGGTGGCTCCTACAAATGCCATCATTGCGATAAAGGAAAGGCTATCA
TTCAAGATGCCTCTGCCGACAGTGGTCCCAAAGATGGACCCCCACCCACGAGGAGCATCGTGGAAAAAGA
AGACGTTCCAACCACGTCTTCAAAGCAAGTGGATTGATGTGACATCTCCACTGACATAAGGGATGACGCA
CAACCCCACTATCCTTCGCAAGACCCTTCCTCTATATAAGGAAGTTCATTTCATTTGGAGAGGACAGCCC
AAGCTTATGGCTTAGTGCGATTGTGCGTTAGTTGTTGTTGTTATGGTCTAATTTAAATATGGTCTAAAGA
AGAAGAATATGGCTTAGTGCGATTGTGCGTTAGAATTCGGTACGCTGAAATCACCAGTCTCTCTCTACAA
ATCTATCTCTCTCTATTTTCTCCATAAATAATGTGTGAGTAGTTTCCCGATAAGGGAAATTAGGGTTCTT
ATAGGGTTTCGCTCATGTGTTGAGCATATAAGAAACCCTTAGTATGTATTTGTATTTGTAAAATACTTCT
ATCAATAAAATTTCTAATTCCTAAAACCAAAATCCAGTACTAGAATCCAGATCTCCTAAAGTCCCTATAG
ATCTTTGTCGTGAATATAAACCAGACACGAGACGACTAGACCTGGAGCCCAGACGCCGTTCGAAGCTAGA
AGTACCGCTTAGGCAGGAGGCCGTTAGGGAAAAGATGCTAAGGCAGGGTTGGTTACGTTGACTCCCCCGT
AGGTTTGGTTTAAATATGATGAAGTGGACGGAAGGAGGGAGGAAGACAAGGAAGGATATGGTTGCAGGCC
CTGTGCAAGGTAAGAAGATGGAAATTTGATAGAGGTACGCTACTATACTTATACTATACGCTAAGGGAAT
GATTGTATTTATACCCTATACCCCCTAATGACCCCTTATCAATTTAAGAAATAATCCGCATAAGCCCCCG
CTTAAAAATTGGTATCAGAGCCATGAATAGGTCTATGACCAAAACTCAAGAGGATAAAACCTCACCAAAA
TGCGAAAGAGTCCTTAACTCTAAAGATAAAAGACCTTTCAAGATCAAAACTAGTTCCCTCACACCGGTGA
CGGGGATCGCATGCGACCTCTAGACCATCACATTGGAGCTTCAGCTGCTCGAGTTCTATAGTGTCACCTA
AATCGTATGTGTATGATACATAAGGTTATGTATTAATTGTAGCCGCGTTCTTACGTCGACGTACTAATTA
CGCCCCGCCCTGTCACTCATCGCAGTACTGTTGTAATTCATTAAGCATTCTGCCGACATGGAAGCCATCA
CAAACGGCATGGTGAACCTGAATCGCCAGCGGCATCAGCACCTTGTCGCCTTGCGTATAATATTTGCCCA
TGGTGAAAACGGGGGCGAAGAAGTTGTCCATATTGGCCACGTTTAAATCAAAACTGGTGAAACTCACCCA
GGGATTGGCTGAGACGAAAAACATATTCTCAATAAACCCTTTAGGGAAATAGGCCAGGTTTTCACCGTAA
CACGCCACATCTTGCGAATATATGTGTAGAAACTGCCGGAAATCGTCGTGGTATTCACTCCAGAGCGATG
AAAACGTTTCAGTTTGCTCATGGAAAACGGTGTAACAAGGGTGAACGCTATCCCATATTACCAGCTCACC
GTCTTTCATTGCCATACGGAGCTCCGGATGAGCATTCATCAGGCGGGCAAGAATGTGAATAAAGGCCGGA
TAAAACTTGTGCTTATTTTTCTTTACGGTCTTTAAAAAGGCCGTAATATCCAGCTGAACGGTCTGGTTAT
AGGTACATTGAGCAACTGACTGAAATGCCTCAAAATGTTCTTTACGATGCCATTGGGACATATCAACGGT
GGTATATCCAGTGATTTCTTTCTCCATTTTAGCTTCCTTAGCTCCTGAAAATCTCGATAACTCATTAAAG
CTTATCGATGATAAGCTGTCAAACATGAGAACTTAGCCCGCCTAATGAGCGGGCTTTTTGTTGTGATCCG
CGTTGCTGGCGTTTTTCCATAGGCTCCGCCCCCCTGACGAACATCACAAAAATCGACGCTCAAGTCAGAG
GTGGCGAAACCCGACAGGACTATAAAGATACCAGGCGTTTCCCCCCTGGAAGCTCCCTCGTGCGCTCTCC
TGTTCCGACCCTGCCGCTTACCGGATACCTGTCCGCCTTTCTTAATTAACTCTCTAGACTCACCTAGGAT
CCATGAATTCTGAGATTTTTCAAATCAGTGCGCAAGACGTGACGTAAGTATCCGAGTCAGTTTTTATTTT
TCTACTAATTTGGTCGTTTATTTCGGCGTGTAGGACATGGCAACCGGGCCTGAATTTCGCGGGTATTCTG
TTTCTATTCCAACTTTTTCTTGATCCGCAGCCATTAACGACTTTTGAATAGATACGCTGACACGCCAAGC
CTCGCTAGTCAAAAGTGTACCAAACAACGCTTTACAGCAAGAACGGAATGCGCGTGACGCTCGCGGTGAC
GCCATTTCGCCTTTTCAGAAATGGATAAATAGCCTTGCTTCCTATTATATCTTCCCAAATTACCAATACA
TTACACTAGCATCTGAATTTCATAACCAATCTCGATACACCAAATCGAATCGATGAGCCCAGAACGACGC
CCGGCCGACATCCGCCGTGCCACCGAGGCGGACATGCCGGCGGTCTGCACCATCGTCAACCACTACATCG
AGACAAGCACGGTCAACTTCCGTACCGAGCCGCAGGAACCGCAGGAGTGGACGGACGACCTCGTCCGTCT
GCGGGAGCGCTATCCCTGGCTCGTCGCCGAGGTGGACGGCGAGGTCGCCGGCATCGCCTACGCGGGCCCC
TGGAAGGCACGCAACGCCTACGACTGGACGGCCGAGTCGACCGTGTACGTCTCCCCCCGCCACCAGCGGA
CGGGACTGGGCTCCACGCTCTACACCCACCTGCTGAAGTCCCTGGAGGCACAGGGCTTCAAGAGCGTGGT
CGCTGTCATCGGGCTGCCCAACGACCCGAGCGTGCGCATGCACGAGGCGCTCGGATATGCCCCCCGCGGC
ATGCTGCGGGCGGCCGGCTTCAAGCACGGGAACTGGCATGACGTGGGTTTCTGGCAGCTGGACTTCAGCC
TGCCGGTACCGCCCCGTCCGGTCCTGCCCGTCACCGAGATTTGACTGCAGAATCTTGGACTCCCATGTTG
GCAAAGGCAACCAAACAAACAATGAATGATCCGCTCCTGCATATGGGGCGGTTTGAGTATTTCAACTGCC
ATTTGGGCTGAATTGAAGACATGCTCCTGTCAGAAATTCCGTGATCTTACTCAATATTCAGTAATCTCGG
CCAATATCCTAAATGTGCGTGGCTTTATCTGTCTTTGTATTGTTTCATCAATTCATGTAACGTTTGCTTT
TCTTATGAATTTTCAAATAAATTATCAGATCCGAGCTCGAATTAATTCGGCGTTAATTCAGTACATTAAA
AACGTCCGCAATGTGTTATTAAGTTGTCTAAGCGTCAATTTGTTTACACCACAATATATCCTGCCACCAG
CCAGCCAACAGCTCCCCGACCGGCAGCTCGGCACAAAATCACCACTCGATACAGGCAGCCCATCAGTCCG
GGACGGCGTCAGCGGGAGAGCCGTTGTAAGGCGGCAGACTTTGCTCATGTTACCGATGCTATTCGGAAGA
ACGGCAACTAAGCTGCCGGGTTTGAAACACGGATGATCTCGCGGAGGGTAGCATGTTGATTGTAACGATG
ACAGAGCGTTGCTGCCTGTGATCACCGCGGTTTCAAAATCGGCTCCGTCGATACTATGTTATACGCCAAC
TTTGAAAACAACTTTGAAAAAGCTGTTTTCTGGTATTTAAGGTTTTAGAATGCAAGGAACAGTGAATTGG
AGTTCGTCTTGTTATAATTAGCTTCTTGGGGTATCTTTAAATACTGTAGAAAAGAGGAAGGAAATAATAA
ATGGCTAAAATGAGAATATCACCGGAATTGAAAAAACTGATCGAAAAATACCGCTGCGTAAAAGATACGG
AAGGAATGTCTCCTGCTAAGGTATATAAGCTGGTGGGAGAAAATGAAAACCTATATTTAAAAATGACGGA
CAGCCGGTATAAAGGGACCACCTATGATGTGGAACGGGAAAAGGACATGATGCTATGGCTGGAAGGAAAG
CTGCCTGTTCCAAAGGTCCTGCACTTTGAACGGCATGATGGCTGGAGCAATCTGCTCATGAGTGAGGCCG
ATGGCGTCCTTTGCTCGGAAGAGTATGAAGATGAACAAAGCCCTGAAAAGATTATCGAGCTGTATGCGGA
GTGCATCAGGCTCTTTCACTCCATCGACATATCGGATTGTCCCTATACGAATAGCTTAGACAGCCGCTTA
GCCGAATTGGATTACTTACTGAATAACGATCTGGCCGATGTGGATTGCGAAAACTGGGAAGAAGACACTC
CATTTAAAGATCCGCGCGAGCTGTATGATTTTTTAAAGACGGAAAAGCCCGAAGAGGAACTTGTCTTTTC
CCACGGCGACCTGGGAGACAGCAACATCTTTGTGAAAGATGGCAAAGTAAGTGGCTTTATTGATCTTGGG
AGAAGCGGCAGGGCGGACAAGTGGTATGACATTGCCTTCTGCGTCCGGTCGATCAGGGAGGATATCGGGG
AAGAACAGTATGTCGAGCTATTTTTTGACTTACTGGGGATCAAGCCTGATTGGGAGAAAATAAAATATTA
TATTTTACTGGATGAATTGTTTTAGTACCTAGAATGCATGACCAAAATCCCTTAACGTGAGTTTTCGTTC
CACTGAGCGTCAGACCCCGTAGAAAAGATCAAAGGATCTTCTTGAGATCCTTTTTTTCTGCGCGTAATCT
GCTGCTTGCAAACAAAAAAACCACCGCTACCAGCGGTGGTTTGTTTGCCGGATCAAGAGCTACCAACTCT
TTTTCCGAAGGTAACTGGCTTCAGCAGAGCGCAGATACCAAATACTGTCCTTCTAGTGTAGCCGTAGTTA
GGCCACCACTTCAAGAACTCTGTAGCACCGCCTACATACCTCGCTCTGCTAATCCTGTTACCAGTGGCTG
CTGCCAGTGGCGATAAGTCGTGTCTTACCGGGTTGGACTCAAGACGATAGTTACCGGATAAGGCGCAGCG
GTCGGGCTGAACGGGGGGTTCGTGCACACAGCCCAGCTTGGAGCGAACGACCTACACCGAACTGAGATAC
CTACAGCGTGAGCTATGAGAAAGCGCCACGCTTCCCGAAGGGAGAAAGGCGGACAGGTATCCGGTAAGCG
GCAGGGTCGGAACAGGAGAGCGCACGAGGGAGCTTCCAGGGGGAAACGCCTGGTATCTTTATAGTCCTGT
CGGGTTTCGCCACCTCTGACTTGAGCGTCGATTTTTGTGATGCTCGTCAGGGGGGCGGAGCCTATGGAAA
AACGCCAGCAACGCGGCCTTTTTACGGTTCCTGGCCTTTTGCTGGCCTTTTGCTCACATGTTCTTTCCTG
CGTTATCCCCTGATTCTGTGGATAACCGTATTACCGCCTTTGAGTGAGCTGATACCGCTCGCCGCAGCCG
AACGACCGAGCGCAGCGAGTCAGTGAGCGAGGAAGCGGAAGAGCGCCTGATGCGGTATTTTCTCCTTACG
CATCTGTGCGGTATTTCACACCGCATATGGTGCACTCTCAGTACAATCTGCTCTGATGCCGCATAGTTAA
GCCAGTATACACTCCGCTATCGCTACGTGACTGGGTCATGGCTGCGCCCCGACACCCGCCAACACCCGCT
GACGCGCCCTGACGGGCTTGTCTGCTCCCGGCATCCGCTTACAGACAAGCTGTGACCGTCTCCGGGAGCT
GCATGTGTCAGAGGTTTTCACCGTCATCACCGAAACGCGCGAGGCAGGGTGCCTTGATGTGGGCGCCGGC
GGTCGAGTGGCGACGGCGCGGCTTGTCCGCGCCCTGGTAGATTGCCTGGCCGTAGGCCAGCCATTTTTGA
GCGGCCAGCGGCCGCGATAGGCCGACGCGAAGCGGCGGGGCGTAGGGAGCGCAGCGACCGAAGGGTAGGC
GCTTTTTGCAGCTCTTCGGCTGTGCGCTGGCCAGACAGTTATGCACAGGCCAGGCGGGTTTTAAGAGTTT
TAATAAGTTTTAAAGAGTTTTAGGCGGAAAAATCGCCTTTTTTCTCTTTTATATCAGTCACTTACATGTG
TGACCGGTTCCCAATGTACGGCTTTGGGTTCCCAATGTACGGGTTCCGGTTCCCAATGTACGGCTTTGGG
TTCCCAATGTACGTGCTATCCACAGGAAAGAGACCTTTTCGACCTTTTTCCCCTGCTAGGGCAATTTGCC
CTAGCATCTGCTCCGTACATTAGGAACCGGCGGATGCTTCGCCCTCGATCAGGTTGCGGTAGCGCATGAC
TAGGATCGGGCCAGCCTGCCCCGCCTCCTCCTTCAAATCGTACTCCGGCAGGTCATTTGACCCGATCAGC
TTGCGCACGGTGAAACAGAACTTCTTGAACTCTCCGGCGCTGCCACTGCGTTCGTAGATCGTCTTGAACA
ACCATCTGGCTTCTGCCTTGCCTGCGGCGCGGCGTGCCAGGCGGTAGAGAAAACGGCCGATGCCGGGATC
GATCAAAAAGTAATCGGGGTGAACCGTCAGCACGTCCGGGTTCTTGCCTTCTGTGATCTCGCGGTACATC
CAATCAGCTAGCTCGATCTCGATGTACTCCGGCCGCCCGGTTTCGCTCTTTACGATCTTGTAGCGGCTAA
TCAAGGCTTCACCCTCGGATACCGTCACCAGGCGGCCGTTCTTGGCCTTCTTCGTACGCTGCATGGCAAC
GTGCGTGGTGTTTAACCGAATGCAGGTTTCTACCAGGTCGTCTTTCTGCTTTCCGCCATCGGCTCGCCGG
CAGAACTTGAGTACGTCCGCAACGTGTGGACGGAACACGCGGCCGGGCTTGTCTCCCTTCCCTTCCCGGT
ATCGGTTCATGGATTCGGTTAGATGGGAAACCGCCATCAGTACCAGGTCGTAATCCCACACACTGGCCAT
GCCGGCCGGCCCTGCGGAAACCTCTACGTGCCCGTCTGGAAGCTCGTAGCGGATCACCTCGCCAGCTCGT
CGGTCACGCTTCGACAGACGGAAAACGGCCACGTCCATGATGCTGCGACTATCGCGGGTGCCCACGTCAT
AGAGCATCGGAACGAAAAAATCTGGTTGCTCGTCGCCCTTGGGCGGCTTCCTAATCGACGGCGCACCGGC
TGCCGGCGGTTGCCGGGATTCTTTGCGGATTCGATCAGCGGCCGCTTGCCACGATTCACCGGGGCGTGCT
TCTGCCTCGATGCGTTGCCGCTGGGCGGCCTGCGCGGCCTTCAACTTCTCCACCAGGTCATCACCCAGCG
CCGCGCCGATTTGTACCGGGCCGGATGGTTTGCGACCGCTCACGCCGATTCCTCGGGCTTGGGGGTTCCA
GTGCCATTGCAGGGCCGGCAGGCAACCCAGCCGCTTACGCCTGGCCAACCGCCCGTTCCTCCACACATGG
GGCATTCCACGGCGTCGGTGCCTGGTTGTTCTTGATTTTCCATGCCGCCTCCTTTAGCCGCTAAAATTCA
TCTACTCATTTATTCATTTGCTCATTTACTCTGGTAGCTGCGCGATGTATTCAGATAGCAGCTCGGTAAT
GGTCTTGCCTTGGCGTACCGCGTACATCTTCAGCTTGGTGTGATCCTCCGCCGGCAACTGAAAGTTGACC
CGCTTCATGGCTGGCGTGTCTGCCAGGCTGGCCAACGTTGCAGCCTTGCTGCTGCGTGCGCTCGGACGGC
CGGCACTTAGCGTGTTTGTGCTTTTGCTCATTTTCTCTTTACCTCATTAACTCAAATGAGTTTTGATTTA
ATTTCAGCGGCCAGCGCCTGGACCTCGCGGGCAGCGTCGCCCTCGGGTTCTGATTCAAGAACGGTTGTGC
CGGCGGCGGCAGTGCCTGGGTAGCTCACGCGCTGCGTGATACGGGACTCAAGAATGGGCAGCTCGTACCC
GGCCAGCGCCTCGGCAACCTCACCGCCGATGCGCGTGCCTTTGATCGCCCGCGACACGACAAAGGCCGCT
TGTAGCCTTCCATCCGTGACCTCAATGCGCTGCTTAACCAGCTCCACCAGGTCGGCGGTGGCCCATATGT
CGTAAGGGCTTGGCTGCACCGGAATCAGCACGAAGTCGGCTGCCTTGATCGCGGACACAGCCAAGTCCGC
CGCCTGGGGCGCTCCGTCGATCACTACGAAGTCGCGCCGGCCGATGGCCTTCACGTCGCGGTCAATCGTC
GGGCGGTCGATGCCGACAACGGTTAGCGGTTGATCTTCCCGCACGGCCGCCCAATCGCGGGCACTGCCCT
GGGGATCGGAATCGACTAACAGAACATCGGCCCCGGCGAGTTGCAGGGCGCGGGCTAGATGGGTTGCGAT
GGTCGTCTTGCCTGACCCGCCTTTCTGGTTAAGTACAGCGATAACCTTCATGCGTTCCCCTTGCGTATTT
GTTTATTTACTCATCGCATCATATACGCAGCGACCGCATGACGCAAGCTGTTTTACTCAAATACACATCA
CCTTTTTAGACGGCGGCGCTCGGTTTCTTCAGCGGCCAAGCTGGCCGGCCAGGCCGCCAGCTTGGCATCA
GACAAACCGGCCAGGATTTCATGCAGCCGCACGGTTGAGACGTGCGCGGGCGGCTCGAACACGTACCCGG
CCGCGATCATCTCCGCCTCGATCTCTTCGGTAATGAAAAACGGTTCGTCCTGGCCGTCCTGGTGCGGTTT
CATGCTTGTTCCTCTTGGCGTTCATTCTCGGCGGCCGCCAGGGCGTCGGCCTCGGTCAATGCGTCCTCAC
GGAAGGCACCGCGCCGCCTGGCCTCGGTGGGCGTCACTTCCTCGCTGCGCTCAAGTGCGCGGTACAGGGT
CGAGCGATGCACGCCAAGCAGTGCAGCCGCCTCTTTCACGGTGCGGCCTTCCTGGTCGATCAGCTCGCGG
GCGTGCGCGATCTGTGCCGGGGTGAGGGTAGGGCGGGGGCCAAACTTCACGCCTCGGGCCTTGGCGGCCT
CGCGCCCGCTCCGGGTGCGGTCGATGATTAGGGAACGCTCGAACTCGGCAATGCCGGCGAACACGGTCAA
CACCATGCGGCCGGCCGGCGTGGTGGTGTCGGCCCACGGCTCTGCCAGGCTACGCAGGCCCGCGCCGGCC
TCCTGGATGCGCTCGGCAATGTCCAGTAGGTCGCGGGTGCTGCGGGCCAGGCGGTCTAGCCTGGTCACTG
TCACAACGTCGCCAGGGCGTAGGTGGTCAAGCATCCTGGCCAGCTCCGGGCGGTCGCGCCTGGTGCCGGT
GATCTTCTCGGAAAACAGCTTGGTGCAGCCGGCCGCGTGCAGTTCGGCCCGTTGGTTGGTCAAGTCCTGG
TCGTCGGTGCTGACGCGGGCATAGCCCAGCAGGCCAGCGGCGGCGCTCTTGTTCATGGCGTAATGTCTCC
GGTTCTAGTCGCAAGTATTCTACTTTATGCGACTAAAACACGCGACAAGAAAACGCCAGGAAAAGGGCAG
GGCGGCAGCCTGTCGCGTAACTTAGGACTTGTGCGACATGTCGTTTTCAGAAGACGGCTGCACTGAACGT
CAGAAGCCGACTGCACTATAGCAGCGGAGGGGTTGGATCAAAGTACTTTGATCCCGAGGGGAACCCTGTG
GTTGGCATGCACATACAAATGGACGAACGGATAAACCTTTTCACGCCCTTTTAAATATCCGATTATTCTA
ATAAACGCTCTTTTCTCTTAGGTTTACCCGCCAATATATCCTGTCAAACACTGATAGTTTAAACTGAAGG
CGGGAAACGACAATCTGATCCAAGCTCAAGCTGCTCTAGCATTCGCCATTCAGGCTGCGCAACTGTTGGG
AAGGGCGATCGGTGCGGGCCTCTTCGCTATTACGCCAGCTGGCGAAAGGGGGATGTGCTGCAAGGCGATT
AAGTTGGGTAACGCCAGGGTTTTCCCAGTCACGACGTTGTAAAACGACGGCCAGTGCCAAGCTTGCATGC
CTGCAGGTCCTGCTGAGCCTCGACATGTTGTCGCAAAATTCGCCCTGGACCCGCCCAACGATTTGTCGTC
ACTGTCAAGGTTTGACCTGCACTTCATTTGGGGCCCACATACACCAAAAAAATGCTGCATAATTCTCGGG
GCAGCAAGTCGGTTACCCGGCCGCCGTGCTGGACCGGGTTGAATGGTGCCCGTAACTTTCGGTAGAGCGG
ACGGCCAATACTCAACTTCAAGGAATCTCACCCATGCGCGCCGGCGGGGAACCGGAGTTCCCTTCAGTGA
GCGTTATTAGTTCGCCGCTCGGTGTGTCGTAGATACTAGCCCCTGGGGCACTTTTGAAATTTGAATAAGA
TTTATGTAATCAGTCTTTTAGGTTTGACCGGTTCTGCCGCTTTTTTTAAAATTGGATTTGTAATAATAAA
ACGCAATTGTTTGTTATTGTGGCGCTCTATCATAGATGTCGCTATAAACCTATTCAGCACAATATATTGT
TTTCATTTTAATATTGTACATATAAGTAGTAGGGTACAATCAGTAAATTGAACGGAGAATATTATTCATA
AAAATACGATAGTAACGGGTGATATATTCATTAGAATGAACCGAAACCGGCGGTAAGGATCTGAGCTACA
CATGCTCAGGTTTTTTACAACGTGCACAACAGAATTGAAAGCAAATATCATGCGATCATAGGCGTCTCGC
ATATCTCATTAAAGCAGGACTCTAGGGACTAGTCCCGGGTCTTAATTAAGTTTGCAAGCAGCAGATTACG
CGCAGAAAAAAAGGATCTCAAGGAGATCCTTTGGATCACAAAAAAAAAGCCCGCTCATTAGGCGGGTTAA
ATTCCCGGGTACTGCAGCCGATTCATTAATGCAGGTTAACCTGGCTTATCGAAATTAATACGACTCACTA
TAGGGAGACTGGCAGATCTGATCCCTACTCCAAAAATGTCAAAGATACAGTCTCAGAAGACCAAAGGGCT
ATTGAGACTTTTCAACAAAGGGTAATTTCGGGAAACCTCCTCGGATTCCATTGCCCAGCTATCTGTCACT
TCATCGAAAGGACAGTGGAAAAGGAAGGTGGCTCCTACAAATGCCATCATTGCGATAAAGGAAAGGCTAT
CATTCAAGATGCCTCTGCCGACAGTGGTCCCAAAGATGGACCCCCACCCACGAGGAGCATCGTGGGAAAA
GAAGACGTTCCAACCACGTCTTCAAAGCAAGTGGATTGATGTGACATCTCCACTGACGTAAGGGATGACG
CACAATCCCACCCCTACTCCAAAAATGTCAAAGATACTGTCTCAGAAGACCAAAGGGCTAT
