>Addgene plasmid #84114 | pFGC5941-PacI-ath-STTM2939 | depositor partial sequence | sequence record 160670 | STTM
ATGGCTTAGTGCGATTGTGCGTTAGTTGTTGTTGTTATGGTCTAATTTAAATATGGTCTAAAGAAGAAGA
ATATGGCTTAGTGCGATTGTGCGTTA
